Addgene plasmid #158321: pLKO_Ollas.FLAG.NWS_NGFR
Purpose: Protein Barcode (Pro-Code) for vector/cell tracking. Contains U6 trRNA cassette for sgRNA cloning. Enables phenotypic CRISPR screens at a single cell resolution (using cytometry).
Depositing lab: Brian Brown. Depositing organization: Icahn School of Medicine at Mount Sinai. Publication: Protein Barcodes Enable High-Dimensional Single-Cell CRISPR Screens. Wroblewska A, Dhainaut M, Ben-Zvi B, Rose SA, Park ES, Amir ED, Bektesevic A, Baccarini A, Merad M, Rahman AH, Brown BD. Cell. 2018 Nov 1;175(4):1141-1155.e16. doi: 10.1016/j.cell.2018.09.022. Epub 2018 Oct 18. PubMed 30343902.
Backbone
  Vector backbone: pLKO
  Backbone size w/o insert (bp): 9000
  Vector type: Lentiviral, CRISPR
Growth in bacteria
  Bacterial resistance: Ampicillin, 100 μg/mL
  Growth temperature: 37°C
  Growth strain: NEB Stable
  Copy number: High Copy
Gene/Insert
  Gene/Insert name: Pro-Code Tagged human dNGFR
  Species: H. sapiens (human)
  Insert size (bp): 1000
  Mutation: Truncation of the signaling domain
  Entrez Gene: NGFR (a.k.a. CD271, Gp80-LNGFR, TNFRSF16, p75(NTR), p75NTR)
  Promoter: EF1a
  Tag / fusion protein: Ollas.FLAG.NWS (N terminal on insert)
  Cloning method: Restriction Enzyme; 5′ cloning site Unknown (unknown if destroyed)
  Sequencing primers: 5′ cctttttgagtttggatcttggttcat
Terms and licenses: Academic/Nonprofit Terms; Industry Terms: Not Available to Industry
How to cite: pLKO_Ollas.FLAG.NWS_NGFR was a gift from Brian Brown (Addgene plasmid # 158321 ; http://n2t.net/addgene:158321 ; RRID:Addgene_158321)
