[The description below was written by a language model from this plasmid's Addgene catalogue record and pLannotate feature annotations shown in this document.]
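Description:
pLKO_Ollas.FLAG.NWS_NGFR is a lentiviral CRISPR vector on the pLKO backbone that pairs an sgRNA expression cassette with a protein barcode ("Pro-Code") for tracking transduced cells. It is maintained in E. coli through a high-copy ColE1/pUC-type origin with ampicillin resistance (AmpR), and also carries an f1 ori and an SV40 origin. The viral portion has a third-generation layout. An RSV promoter fused to a truncated HIV-1 5' LTR drives genomic RNA production in packaging cells, followed by the Ψ packaging signal with a gag fragment, the RRE for Rev-dependent nuclear export, and a cPPT/CTS. A second truncated LTR lies downstream of the payload, followed by an SV40 poly(A) signal. No mammalian drug-resistance marker is annotated.

Between the LTRs sit two expression units. A human U6 Pol III promoter precedes the S. pyogenes Cas9 guide RNA scaffold, and the roughly 25-nt gap between them matches the record's description of a site for cloning an sgRNA. The annotated table shows no Cas9 gene, so the nuclease would need to come from another source. Downstream, the EF-1α promoter drives human NGFR truncated to remove its signalling domain (dNGFR). This gives an inert cell-surface scaffold, tagged at the N terminus with the epitope combination Ollas, FLAG and NWS. A WPRE follows to enhance transcript expression. The epitopes are not annotated separately in the feature table, which marks only the NGFR fragment.

Because the epitope trio acts as a barcode detectable with antibodies, each guide cloned into a given Pro-Code vector can be linked to a distinct signature. This allows pooled CRISPR perturbations to be read out together with phenotypic markers at single-cell resolution by cytometry.
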