Features (pLannotate 1.2.2; 29 found; start..end, strand, type, name):
     50..290     +  promoter       U6 promoter: RNA polymerase III promoter for human U6 snRNA
    317..392     +  misc_RNA       gRNA scaffold: guide RNA scaffold for the Streptococcus pyogenes CRISPR/Cas9 system
    440..557     +  misc_feature   cPPT/CTS: central polypurine tract and central termination sequence of HIV-1
    624..690     +  CDS            small t antigen (fragment): SV40 (simian virus 40) small t antigen
    697..1875    +  promoter       EF-1α promoter: strong constitutive promoter for human elongation factor EF-1α
   1892..1917    +  misc_feature   MCS (fragment): multiple cloning site
   1930..2889    +  CDS            NGFR (fragment): TNR16_HUMAN - Also known as TNFRSF16. Experimental evidence at protein level: Swiss-Prot protein existence level 1. Low affinity receptor which can bind to NGF, BDNF, NTF3, and NTF4. Forms a heterodimeric receptor with SORCS2 that binds the precursor forms of NGF, BDNF and NTF3 with high affinity, and has much lower affinity for mature NGF and BDNF (PubMed:24908487). Plays an important role in differentiation and survival of specific neuronal populations during development (By similarity). Can mediate cell survival as well as cell death of neural cells. Plays a role in the inactivation of RHOA
   2920..3508    +  misc_feature   WPRE: woodchuck hepatitis virus posttranscriptional regulatory element
   3513..3650    +  CDS            nef (fragment): NEF_HV1LA - Experimental evidence at protein level: Swiss-Prot protein existence level 1. Extracellular Nef protein targets CD4(+) T-lymphocytes for apoptosis by interacting with CXCR4 surface receptors. From Human immunodeficiency virus type 1 group M subtype B (isolate Lai) (HIV-1).
   3636..3816    +  LTR            5' LTR (truncated): truncated 5' long terminal repeat (LTR) from HIV-1
   3888..4009    +  polyA_signal   SV40 poly(A) signal: SV40 polyadenylation signal
   4049..4184    +  rep_origin     SV40 ori: SV40 origin of replication
   4205..4223    -  promoter       T7 promoter: promoter for bacteriophage T7 RNA polymerase
   4231..4386    +  CDS            lacZα (fragment): LacZα fragment of β-galactosidase; lacZ fragment
   4391..4819    +  rep_origin     f1 ori (sequence partly withheld): f1 bacteriophage origin of replication; arrow indicates direction of (+) strand synthesis
   4872..4976    +  promoter       AmpR promoter: bla
   4977..5837    +  CDS            AmpR: β-lactamase; bla; confers resistance to ampicillin, carbenicillin, and related antibiotics
   6008..6596    +  rep_origin     ori: high-copy-number ColE1/pMB1/pBR322/pUC origin of replication
   6779..6871    +  CDS            lacI (fragment): lac repressor; lacI; The lac repressor binds to the lac operator to inhibit transcription in E. coli. This inhibition can be relieved by adding lactose or isopropyl-β-D-thiogalactopyranoside (IPTG).
   6884..6905    +  protein_bind   CAP binding site: CAP binding activates transcription in the presence of cAMP. E. coli catabolite activator protein
   6920..6950    +  promoter       lac promoter: promoter for the E. coli lac operon
   6958..6974    +  protein_bind   lac operator: The lac repressor binds to the lac operator to inhibit transcription in E. coli. This inhibition can be relieved by adding lactose or isopropyl-β-D-thiogalactopyranoside (IPTG). lac repressor encoded by lacI
   7019..7037    +  promoter       T3 promoter: promoter for bacteriophage T3 RNA polymerase
   7065..7291    +  promoter       RSV promoter: Rous sarcoma virus enhancer/promoter
   7292..7472    +  LTR            5' LTR (truncated): truncated 5' long terminal repeat (LTR) from HIV-1
   7519..7644    +  misc_feature   HIV-1 Ψ: packaging signal of human immunodeficiency virus type 1
   7628..7991    +  CDS            HIV-1 gag (fragment): gag protein from human immunodeficiency virus 1; gag
   8137..8370    +  misc_feature   RRE: The Rev response element (RRE) of HIV-1 allows for Rev-dependent mRNA export from the nucleus to the cytoplasm.
   8747..8847    +  CDS            Rev (fragment): human immunodeficiency virus 1 (HIV-1) Rev protein; rev; enhances nuclear export of unspliced and incompletely spliced viral mRNAs
>Addgene plasmid #158321 | pLKO_Ollas.FLAG.NWS_NGFR | addgene full sequence | sequence record 329926 | Addgene NGS Result
TCGACGGTATCGATCACGAGACTAGTATCGAGCGGCCGCCCCCTTCACCGAGGGCCTATTTCCCATGATT
CCTTCATATTTGCATATACGATACAAGGCTGTTAGAGAGATAATTGGAATTAATTTGACTGTAAACACAA
AGATATTAGTACAAAATACGTGACGTAGAAAGTAATAATTTCTTGGGTAGTTTGCAGTTTTAAAATTATG
TTTTAAAATGGACTATCATATGCTTACCGTAACTTGAAAGTATTTCGATTTCTTGGCTTTATATATCTTG
TGGAAAGGACGAAACACCGGGTCTTCGAGAAGACCTGTTTTAGAGCTAGAAATAGCAAGTTAAAATAAGG
CTAGTCCGTTATCAACTTGAAAAAGTGGCACCGAGTCGGTGCTTTTTTTAATTCTCGACCTCGAGACAAA
TGGCAGTATTCATCCACAATTTTAAAAGAAAAGGGGGGATTGGGGGGTACAGTGCAGGGGAAAGAATAGT
AGACATAATAGCAACAGACATACAAACTAAAGAATTACAAAAACAAATTACAAAAATTCAAAATTTTCGG
GTTTATTACAGGGACAGCAGAGATCCACTTTGGCCGCGGCTCGAGGCGATAAGCTTTGCAAAGATGGATA
AAGTTTTAAACAGAGAGGAATCTTTGCAGCTAATGGACCTTCTAGGTCTTGAAAGGAGTGGGAATTGGCT
CCGGTGCCCGTCAGTGGGCAGAGCGCACATCGCCCACAGTCCCCGAGAAGTTGGGGGGAGGGGTCGGCAA
TTGAACCGGTGCCTAGAGAAGGTGGCGCGGGGTAAACTGGGAAAGTGATGTCGTGTACTGGCTCCGCCTT
TTTCCCGAGGGTGGGGGAGAACCGTATATAAGTGCAGTAGTCGCCGTGAACGTTCTTTTTCGCAACGGGT
TTGCCGCCAGAACACAGGTAAGTGCCGTGTGTGGTTCCCGCGGGCCTGGCCTCTTTACGGGTTATGGCCC
TTGCGTGCCTTGAATTACTTCCACCTGGCTGCAGTACGTGATTCTTGATCCCGAGCTTCGGGTTGGAAGT
GGGTGGGAGAGTTCGAGGCCTTGCGCTTAAGGAGCCCCTTCGCCTCGTGCTTGAGTTGAGGCCTGGCCTG
GGCGCTGGGGCCGCCGCGTGCGAATCTGGTGGCACCTTCGCGCCTGTCTCGCTGCTTTCGATAAGTCTCT
AGCCATTTAAAATTTTTGATGACCTGCTGCGACGCTTTTTTTCTGGCAAGATAGTCTTGTAAATGCGGGC
CAAGATCTGCACACTGGTATTTCGGTTTTTGGGGCCGCGGGCGGCGACGGGGCCCGTGCGTCCCAGCGCA
CATGTTCGGCGAGGCGGGGCCTGCGAGCGCGGCCACCGAGAATCGGACGGGGGTAGTCTCAAGCTGGCCG
GCCTGCTCTGGTGCCTGGCCTCGCGCCGCCGTGTATCGCCCCGCCCTGGGCGGCAAGGCTGGCCCGGTCG
GCACCAGTTGCGTGAGCGGAAAGATGGCCGCTTCCCGGCCCTGCTGCAGGGAGCTCAAAATGGAGGACGC
GGCGCTCGGGAGAGCGGGCGGGTGAGTCACCCACACAAAGGAAAAGGGCCTTTCCGTCCTCAGCCGTCGC
TTCATGTGACTCCACGGAGTACCGGGCGCCGTCCAGGCACCTCGATTAGTTCTCGAGCTTTTGGAGTACG
TCGTCTTTAGGTTGGGGGGAGGGGTTTTATGCGATGGAGTTTCCCCACACTGAGTGGGTGGAGACTGAAG
TTAGGCCAGCTTGGCACTTGATGTAATTCTCCTTGGAATTTGCCCTTTTTGAGTTTGGATCTTGGTTCAT
TCTCAAGCCTCAGACAGTGGTTCAAAGTTTTTTTCTTCCATTTCAGGTGTCGTGAGGAATTCTGCAGTCG
ATCGACGGTACCGCGGGCCCGGGATCCACGGTCGCCACCATGGGGGCAGGTGCCACCGGCCGCGCCATGG
ACGGGCCGCGCCTGCTGCTGTTGCTGCTTCTGGGGGTGTCCCTTGGAGGTGCCAAGGAGGCATGCAGCGG
CTTCGCCAACGAGCTGGGCCCCAGGCTGATGGGCAAGTGCGGAGGAGGCGGGGGAGGGGACTACAAAGAC
GATGACGACAAGGGAGGAGGCGGGGGAGGGAACTGGTCCCACCCCCAATTCGAGAAACCCACAGGCCTGT
ACACACACAGCGGTGAGTGCTGCAAAGCCTGCAACCTGGGCGAGGGTGTGGCCCAGCCTTGTGGAGCCAA
CCAGACCGTGTGTGAGCCCTGCCTGGACAGCGTGACGTTCTCCGACGTGGTGAGCGCGACCGAGCCGTGC
AAGCCGTGCACCGAGTGCGTGGGGCTCCAGAGCATGTCGGCGCCGTGCGTGGAGGCCGACGACGCCGTGT
GCCGCTGCGCCTACGGCTACTACCAGGATGAGACGACTGGGCGCTGCGAGGCGTGCCGCGTGTGCGAGGC
GGGCTCGGGCCTCGTGTTCTCCTGCCAGGACAAGCAGAACACCGTGTGCGAGGAGTGCCCCGACGGCACG
TATTCCGACGAGGCCAACCACGTGGACCCGTGCCTGCCCTGCACCGTGTGCGAGGACACCGAGCGCCAGC
TCCGCGAGTGCACACGCTGGGCCGACGCCGAGTGCGAGGAGATCCCTGGCCGTTGGATTACACGGTCCAC
ACCCCCAGAGGGCTCGGACAGCACAGCCCCCAGCACCCAGGAGCCTGAGGCACCTCCAGAACAAGACCTC
ATAGCCAGCACGGTGGCAGGTGTGGTGACCACAGTGATGGGCAGCTCCCAGCCCGTGGTGACCCGAGGCA
CCACCGACAACCTCATCCCTGTCTATTGCTCCATCCTGGCTGCTGTGGTTGTGGGCCTTGTGGCCTACAT
AGCCTTCAAGAGGTGGAACAGGGGTATCCTCTAGAGCGGCCGCGTCGACAATCAACCTCTGGATTACAAA
ATTTGTGAAAGATTGACTGGTATTCTTAACTATGTTGCTCCTTTTACGCTATGTGGATACGCTGCTTTAA
TGCCTTTGTATCATGCTATTGCTTCCCGTATGGCTTTCATTTTCTCCTCCTTGTATAAATCCTGGTTGCT
GTCTCTTTATGAGGAGTTGTGGCCCGTTGTCAGGCAACGTGGCGTGGTGTGCACTGTGTTTGCTGACGCA
ACCCCCACTGGTTGGGGCATTGCCACCACCTGTCAGCTCCTTTCCGGGACTTTCGCTTTCCCCCTCCCTA
TTGCCACGGCGGAACTCATCGCCGCCTGCCTTGCCCGCTGCTGGACAGGGGCTCGGCTGTTGGGCACTGA
CAATTCCGTGGTGTTGTCGGGGAAGCTGACGTCCTTTCCATGGCTGCTCGCCTGTGTTGCCACCTGGATT
CTGCGCGGGACGTCCTTCTGCTACGTCCCTTCGGCCCTCAATCCAGCGGACCTTCCTTCCCGCGGCCTGC
TGCCGGCTCTGCGGCCTCTTCCGCATCTTCGCCTTCGCCCTCAGACGAGTCGGATCTCCCTTTGGGCCGC
CTCCCCGCCTGGGTACCTTTAAGACCAATGACTTACAAGGCAGCTGTAGATCTTAGCCACTTTTTAAAAG
AAAAGGGGGGACTGGAAGGGCTAATTCACTCCCAACGAAGATAAGATCTGCTTTTTGCTTGTACTGGGTC
TCTCTGGTTAGACCAGATCTGAGCCTGGGAGCTCTCTGGCTAACTAGGGAACCCACTGCTTAAGCCTCAA
TAAAGCTTGCCTTGAGTGCTTCAAGTAGTGTGTGCCCGTCTGTTGTGTGACTCTGGTAACTAGAGATCCC
TCAGACCCTTTTAGTCAGTGTGGAAAATCTCTAGCAGTAGTAGTTCATGTCATCTTATTATTCAGTATTT
ATAACTTGCAAAGAAATGAATATCAGAGAGTGAGAGGAACTTGTTTATTGCAGCTTATAATGGTTACAAA
TAAAGCAATAGCATCACAAATTTCACAAATAAAGCATTTTTTTCACTGCATTCTAGTTGTGGTTTGTCCA
AACTCATCAATGTATCTTATCATGTCTGGCTCTAGCTATCCCGCCCCTAACTCCGCCCATCCCGCCCCTA
ACTCCGCCCAGTTCCGCCCATTCTCCGCCCCATGGCTGACTAATTTTTTTTATTTATGCAGAGGCCGAGG
CCGCCTCGGCCTCTGAGCTATTCCAGAAGTAGTGAGGAGGCTTTTTTGGAGGCCTAGGGACGTACCCAAT
TCGCCCTATAGTGAGTCGTATTACGCGCGCTCACTGGCCGTCGTTTTACAACGTCGTGACTGGGAAAACC
CTGGCGTTACCCAACTTAATCGCCTTGCAGCACATCCCCCTTTCGCCAGCTGGCGTAATAGCGAAGAGGC
CCGCACCGATCGCCCTTCCCAACAGTTGCGCAGCCTGAATGGCGAATGGG
[124 nt withheld, positions 4391-4514]
C
[91 nt withheld, positions 4516-4606]
A
[49 nt withheld, positions 4608-4656]
CCTTTGACGTTGGAGTCCACGTTCTTT
[37 nt withheld, positions 4684-4720]
ACCCTATCTCGGTCTATTCTTTTGATTTATAAGGGATTTTGCCGATTTCGGCCTATTGGTTAAAAAATGA
GCTGATTTAACAAAAATTTAACGCGAATTTTAACAAAATATTAACGCTTACAATTTAGGTGGCACTTTTC
GGGGAAATGTGCGCGGAACCCCTATTTGTTTATTTTTCTAAATACATTCAAATATGTATCCGCTCATGAG
ACAATAACCCTGATAAATGCTTCAATAATATTGAAAAAGGAAGAGTATGAGTATTCAACATTTCCGTGTC
GCCCTTATTCCCTTTTTTGCGGCATTTTGCCTTCCTGTTTTTGCTCACCCAGAAACGCTGGTGAAAGTAA
AAGATGCTGAAGATCAGTTGGGTGCACGAGTGGGTTACATCGAACTGGATCTCAACAGCGGTAAGATCCT
TGAGAGTTTTCGCCCCGAAGAACGTTTTCCAATGATGAGCACTTTTAAAGTTCTGCTATGTGGCGCGGTA
TTATCCCGTATTGACGCCGGGCAAGAGCAACTCGGTCGCCGCATACACTATTCTCAGAATGACTTGGTTG
AGTACTCACCAGTCACAGAAAAGCATCTTACGGATGGCATGACAGTAAGAGAATTATGCAGTGCTGCCAT
AACCATGAGTGATAACACTGCGGCCAACTTACTTCTGACAACGATCGGAGGACCGAAGGAGCTAACCGCT
TTTTTGCACAACATGGGGGATCATGTAACTCGCCTTGATCGTTGGGAACCGGAGCTGAATGAAGCCATAC
CAAACGACGAGCGTGACACCACGATGCCTGTAGCAATGGCAACAACGTTGCGCAAACTATTAACTGGCGA
ACTACTTACTCTAGCTTCCCGGCAACAATTAATAGACTGGATGGAGGCGGATAAAGTTGCAGGACCACTT
CTGCGCTCGGCCCTTCCGGCTGGCTGGTTTATTGCTGATAAATCTGGAGCCGGTGAGCGTGGGTCTCGCG
GTATCATTGCAGCACTGGGGCCAGATGGTAAGCCCTCCCGTATCGTAGTTATCTACACGACGGGGAGTCA
GGCAACTATGGATGAACGAAATAGACAGATCGCTGAGATAGGTGCCTCACTGATTAAGCATTGGTAACTG
TCAGACCAAGTTTACTCATATATACTTTAGATTGATTTAAAACTTCATTTTTAATTTAAAAGGATCTAGG
TGAAGATCCTTTTTGATAATCTCATGACCAAAATCCCTTAACGTGAGTTTTCGTTCCACTGAGCGTCAGA
CCCCGTAGAAAAGATCAAAGGATCTTCTTGAGATCCTTTTTTTCTGCGCGTAATCTGCTGCTTGCAAACA
AAAAAACCACCGCTACCAGCGGTGGTTTGTTTGCCGGATCAAGAGCTACCAACTCTTTTTCCGAAGGTAA
CTGGCTTCAGCAGAGCGCAGATACCAAATACTGTTCTTCTAGTGTAGCCGTAGTTAGGCCACCACTTCAA
GAACTCTGTAGCACCGCCTACATACCTCGCTCTGCTAATCCTGTTACCAGTGGCTGCTGCCAGTGGCGAT
AAGTCGTGTCTTACCGGGTTGGACTCAAGACGATAGTTACCGGATAAGGCGCAGCGGTCGGGCTGAACGG
GGGGTTCGTGCACACAGCCCAGCTTGGAGCGAACGACCTACACCGAACTGAGATACCTACAGCGTGAGCT
ATGAGAAAGCGCCACGCTTCCCGAAGGGAGAAAGGCGGACAGGTATCCGGTAAGCGGCAGGGTCGGAACA
GGAGAGCGCACGAGGGAGCTTCCAGGGGGAAACGCCTGGTATCTTTATAGTCCTGTCGGGTTTCGCCACC
TCTGACTTGAGCGTCGATTTTTGTGATGCTCGTCAGGGGGGCGGAGCCTATGGAAAAACGCCAGCAACGC
GGCCTTTTTACGGTTCCTGGCCTTTTGCTGGCCTTTTGCTCACATGTTCTTTCCTGCGTTATCCCCTGAT
TCTGTGGATAACCGTATTACCGCCTTTGAGTGAGCTGATACCGCTCGCCGCAGCCGAACGACCGAGCGCA
GCGAGTCAGTGAGCGAGGAAGCGGAAGAGCGCCCAATACGCAAACCGCCTCTCCCCGCGCGTTGGCCGAT
TCATTAATGCAGCTGGCACGACAGGTTTCCCGACTGGAAAGCGGGCAGTGAGCGCAACGCAATTAATGTG
AGTTAGCTCACTCATTAGGCACCCCAGGCTTTACACTTTATGCTTCCGGCTCGTATGTTGTGTGGAATTG
TGAGCGGATAACAATTTCACACAGGAAACAGCTATGACCATGATTACGCCAAGCGCGCAATTAACCCTCA
CTAAAGGGAACAAAAGCTGGAGCTGCAAGCTTAATGTAGTCTTATGCAATACTCTTGTAGTCTTGCAACA
TGGTAACGATGAGTTAGCAACATGCCTTACAAGGAGAGAAAAAGCACCGTGCATGGCGATTGGTGGAAGT
AAGGTGGTACGATCGTGCCTTATTAGGAAGGCAACAGACGGGTCTGACATGGATTGGACGAACCACTGAA
TTGCCGCATTGCAGAGATATTGTATTTAAGTGCCTAGCTCGATACATAAACGGGTCTCTCTGGTTAGACC
AGATCTGAGCCTGGGAGCTCTCTGGCTAACTAGGGAACCCACTGCTTAAGCCTCAATAAAGCTTGCCTTG
AGTGCTTCAAGTAGTGTGTGCCCGTCTGTTGTGTGACTCTGGTAACTAGAGATCCCTCAGACCCTTTTAG
TCAGTGTGGAAAATCTCTAGCAGTGGCGCCCGAACAGGGACTTGAAAGCGAAAGGGAAACCAGAGGAGCT
CTCTCGACGCAGGACTCGGCTTGCTGAAGCGCGCACGGCAAGAGGCGAGGGGCGGCGACTGGTGAGTACG
CCAAAAATTTTGACTAGCGGAGGCTAGAAGGAGAGAGATGGGTGCGAGAGCGTCAGTATTAAGCGGGGGA
GAATTAGATCGCGATGGGAAAAAATTCGGTTAAGGCCAGGGGGAAAGAAAAAATATAAATTAAAACATAT
AGTATGGGCAAGCAGGGAGCTAGAACGATTCGCAGTTAATCCTGGCCTGTTAGAAACATCAGAAGGCTGT
AGACAAATACTGGGACAGCTACAACCATCCCTTCAGACAGGATCAGAAGAACTTAGATCATTATATAATA
CAGTAGCAACCCTCTATTGTGTGCATCAAAGGATAGAGATAAAAGACACCAAGGAAGCTTTAGACAAGAT
AGAGGAAGAGCAAAACAAAAGTAAGACCACCGCACAGCAAGCGGCCGCTGATCTTCAGACCTGGAGGAGG
AGATATGAGGGACAATTGGAGAAGTGAATTATATAAATATAAAGTAGTAAAAATTGAACCATTAGGAGTA
GCACCCACCAAGGCAAAGAGAAGAGTGGTGCAGAGAGAAAAAAGAGCAGTGGGAATAGGAGCTTTGTTCC
TTGGGTTCTTGGGAGCAGCAGGAAGCACTATGGGCGCAGCGTCAATGACGCTGACGGTACAGGCCAGACA
ATTATTGTCTGGTATAGTGCAGCAGCAGAACAATTTGCTGAGGGCTATTGAGGCGCAACAGCATCTGTTG
CAACTCACAGTCTGGGGCATCAAGCAGCTCCAGGCAAGAATCCTGGCTGTGGAAAGATACCTAAAGGATC
AACAGCTCCTGGGGATTTGGGGTTGCTCTGGAAAACTCATTTGCACCACTGCTGTGCCTTGGAATGCTAG
TTGGAGTAATAAATCTCTGGAACAGATTTGGAATCACACGACCTGGATGGAGTGGGACAGAGAAATTAAC
AATTACACAAGCTTAATACACTCCTTAATTGAAGAATCGCAAAACCAGCAAGAAAAGAATGAACAAGAAT
TATTGGAATTAGATAAATGGGCAAGTTTGTGGAATTGGTTTAACATAACAAATTGGCTGTGGTATATAAA
ATTATTCATAATGATAGTAGGAGGCTTGGTAGGTTTAAGAATAGTTTTTGCTGTACTTTCTATAGTGAAT
AGAGTTAGGCAGGGATATTCACCATTATCGTTTCAGACCCACCTCCCAACCCCGAGGGGACCCGACAGGC
CCGAAGGAATAGAAGAAGAAGGTGGAGAGAGAGACAGAGACAGATCCATTCGATTAGTGAACGGATC
