>Addgene plasmid #158321 | pLKO_Ollas.FLAG.NWS_NGFR | depositor partial sequence | sequence record 305511 | Tagged NGFR
ATGGGGGCAGGTGCCACCGGCCGCGCCATGGACGGGCCGCGCCTGCTGCTGTTGCTGCTTCTGGGGGTGT
CCCTTGGAGGTGCCAAGGAGGCATGCAGCGGCTTCGCCAACGAGCTGGGCCCCAGGCTGATGGGCAAGTG
CGGAGGAGGCGGGGGAGGGGACTACAAAGACGATGACGACAAGGGAGGAGGCGGGGGAGGGAACTGGTCC
CACCCCCAATTCGAGAAACCCACAGGCCTGTACACACACAGCGGTGAGTGCTGCAAAGCCTGCAACCTGG
GCGAGGGTGTGGCCCAGCCTTGTGGAGCCAACCAGACCGTGTGTGAGCCCTGCCTGGACAGCGTGACGTT
CTCCGACGTGGTGAGCGCGACCGAGCCGTGCAAGCCGTGCACCGAGTGCGTGGGGCTCCAGAGCATGTCG
GCGCCGTGCGTGGAGGCCGACGACGCCGTGTGCCGCTGCGCCTACGGCTACTACCAGGATGAGACGACTG
GGCGCTGCGAGGCGTGCCGCGTGTGCGAGGCGGGCTCGGGCCTCGTGTTCTCCTGCCAGGACAAGCAGAA
CACCGTGTGCGAGGAGTGCCCCGACGGCACGTATTCCGACGAGGCCAACCACGTGGACCCGTGCCTGCCC
TGCACCGTGTGCGAGGACACCGAGCGCCAGCTCCGCGAGTGCACACGCTGGGCCGACGCCGAGTGCGAGG
AGATCCCTGGCCGTTGGATTACACGGTCCACACCCCCAGAGGGCTCGGACAGCACAGCCCCCAGCACCCA
GGAGCCTGAGGCACCTCCAGAACAAGACCTCATAGCCAGCACGGTGGCAGGTGTGGTGACCACAGTGATG
GGCAGCTCCCAGCCCGTGGTGACCCGAGGCACCACCGACAACCTCATCCCTGTCTATTGCTCCATCCTGG
CTGCTGTGGTTGTGGGCCTTGTGGCCTACATAGCCTTCAAGAGGTGGAACAGGGGTATCCTCTAG
